Addgene plasmid #110542: pET22b-ecDHFR-dCys-L54C
Purpose: Bacterial expression of E.coli DHFR C85A/C152S/L54C mutant
Depositing lab: Stephen Benkovic. Depositing organization: Pennsylvania State University. Publication: Probing the electrostatics of active site microenvironments along the catalytic cycle for Escherichia coli dihydrofolate reductase. Liu CT, Layfield JP, Stewart RJ 3rd, French JB, Hanoian P, Asbury JB, Hammes-Schiffer S, Benkovic SJ. J Am Chem Soc. 2014 Jul 23;136(29):10349-60. doi: 10.1021/ja5038947. Epub 2014 Jul 11. PubMed 24977791.
Backbone
  Vector backbone: pET22b
  Backbone manufacturer: Novagen
  Backbone size w/o insert (bp): 5493
  Vector type: Bacterial Expression
Growth in bacteria
  Bacterial resistance: Ampicillin, 100 μg/mL
  Growth temperature: 37°C
  Growth strain: DH5alpha
  Copy number: Low Copy
Gene/Insert
  Gene/Insert name: ecDHFR (alt names: dihydrofolate reductase; folA)
  Species: E.coli
  Insert size (bp): 480
  Mutation: L54 mutated to C54, C85 mutated to A85, C152 mutated to S152
  Promoter: T7
  Cloning method: Restriction Enzyme; 5′ cloning site NdeI (unknown if destroyed); 3′ cloning site BamHI (unknown if destroyed)
  Sequencing primers: 5′ TAATACGACTCACTATAGGG
Terms and licenses: Academic/Nonprofit Terms; Industry Terms: Not Available to Industry
How to cite: pET22b-ecDHFR-dCys-L54C was a gift from Stephen Benkovic (Addgene plasmid # 110542 ; http://n2t.net/addgene:110542 ; RRID:Addgene_110542)
