[The description below was written by a language model from this plasmid's Addgene catalogue record and pLannotate feature annotations shown in this document.]
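Description:
pET22b-ecDHFR-dCys-L54C is a bacterial expression plasmid built on the Novagen pET22b backbone for producing a cysteine-engineered variant of Escherichia coli dihydrofolate reductase (folA). The roughly 480 bp coding sequence was inserted between the NdeI and BamHI sites. Cloning at NdeI would normally displace the pelB periplasmic leader of pET22b, and no leader is annotated in the feature table. The insert carries three substitutions. C85A and C152S remove the two native cysteines ("dCys"), and L54C introduces a single new cysteine at position 54.

Expression is driven by a T7 promoter with an adjacent lac operator, followed by the phage T7 gene 10 ribosome binding site and closed by a T7 terminator. The plasmid also encodes lacI under its own promoter. Transcription is therefore repressed until IPTG induction in a host that supplies T7 RNA polymerase. A vector-derived His-tag segment lies downstream of folA, separated from it by a short gap. The record does not say whether it is translated in frame with the enzyme or excluded by a stop codon.

Propagation relies on a pBR322-type ColE1 origin with the rop gene and bom region, consistent with the low copy number recorded, and selection is by ampicillin resistance (β-lactamase). An f1 origin is also present. The short tetracycline-resistance fragments, the "SET1" fragment and the predicted YPB1 reading frame appear to be backbone remnants or annotation matches rather than functional parts.

A cysteine-free background with one introduced cysteine gives a unique thiol for site-specific labelling. This fits the associated study, which probed the electrostatics of active-site microenvironments along the DHFR catalytic cycle, although the record does not specify the labelling chemistry.
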