Features (pLannotate 1.2.2; 19 found; start..end, strand, type, name):
     26..73      -  terminator     T7 terminator: transcription terminator for bacteriophage T7 RNA polymerase
     81..130     -  CDS            SET1 (fragment): solubility-enhancement tag derived from T7 phage gene 10B
    140..157     -  CDS            9xHis (fragment): 9xHis affinity tag
    207..683     -  CDS            folA: DYR_ECOLI - Also known as tmrA. Experimental evidence at protein level: Swiss-Prot protein existence level 1. Key enzyme in folate metabolism. Catalyzes an essential reaction for de novo glycine and purine synthesis, and for DNA precursor synthesis. From Escherichia coli (strain K12).
    691..713     -  RBS            RBS: efficient ribosome binding site from bacteriophage T7 gene 10 (Olins and Rangwala, 1989)
    728..752     -  protein_bind   lac operator: The lac repressor binds to the lac operator to inhibit transcription in E. coli. This inhibition can be relieved by adding lactose or isopropyl-β-D-thiogalactopyranoside (IPTG). lac repressor encoded by lacI
    753..771     -  promoter       T7 promoter: promoter for bacteriophage T7 RNA polymerase
    793..1072    +  CDS            TcR (fragment): tetracycline efflux protein; tet; confers resistance to tetracycline
   1080..1157    +  promoter       lacI promoter: lacI
   1158..2240    +  CDS            lacI: lac repressor; lacI; The lac repressor binds to the lac operator to inhibit transcription in E. coli. This inhibition can be relieved by adding lactose or isopropyl-β-D-thiogalactopyranoside (IPTG).
   2253..2274    +  protein_bind   CAP binding site: CAP binding activates transcription in the presence of cAMP. E. coli catabolite activator protein
   2289..2580    +  CDS            TcR (fragment): tetracycline efflux protein; tet; confers resistance to tetracycline
   2652..3032    -  CDS            YPB1_ECOLX: Protein predicted: Swiss-Prot protein existence level 4. From Escherichia coli.
   3049..3240    +  CDS            rop: Rop protein, which maintains plasmids at low copy number; rop
   3342..3481    +  misc_feature   bom: basis of mobility region from pBR322
   3667..4255    -  rep_origin     ori: high-copy-number ColE1/pMB1/pBR322/pUC origin of replication
   4426..5286    -  CDS            AmpR: β-lactamase; bla; confers resistance to ampicillin, carbenicillin, and related antibiotics
   5287..5391    -  promoter       AmpR promoter: bla
   5444..5872    -  rep_origin     f1 ori (sequence partly withheld): f1 bacteriophage origin of replication; arrow indicates direction of (+) strand synthesis
>Addgene plasmid #110542 | pET22b-ecDHFR-dCys-L54C | addgene full sequence | sequence record 212220 | Addgene NGS Result
ATCCGGATATAGTTCCTCCTTTCAGCAAAAAACCCCTCAAGACCCGTTTAGAGGCCCCAAGGGGTTATGC
TAGTTATTGCTCAGCGGTGGCAGCAGCCAACTCAGCTTCCTTTCGGGCTTTGTTAGCAGCCGGATCTCAG
TGGTGGTGGTGGTGGTGCTCGAGTGCGGCCGCAAGCTTGTCGACGGAGCTCGAATTCGGATCCTTAACGA
CGCTCGAGGATTTCGAAACTATAGCTATGCGAGTTCTGCGCATCAGCATCGTGGAATTCGCTGAATACCG
ATTCCCAGTCATCCGGCTCGTAATCCGGAAAATGGGTGTCGCCTTCCACTTCTGCATCGATATGCGTCAG
ATACAGTTTTTGCGCTTTTGGCAAGAACTGTTCATAAACGCGTCCGCCGCCAATCACCATGATTTCTGGT
ACGTCACCAGCCGCCGCGATGGCTTCGTCGACCGATTTAACCCAGGTAACCCGATCATCGGTCCCGGGTT
GACTGCTGAGGATAATATTTTTGCGGCCGGGGCAAGGCCTACCGATTGATTCCCAGGTATGGCGCCCCAT
AATCACGGGTTTATTTAAGGTGTTGCGTTTAAACCAGGCGAGATCGGCAGGCAGGTTCCATGGCATGGCG
TTTTCCATGCCGATAACGCGATCTACCGCTAGCGCCGCAATCAGACTGATCATATGTATATCTCCTTCTT
AAAGTTAAACAAAATTATTTCTAGAGGGGAATTGTTATCCGCTCACAATTCCCCTATAGTGAGTCGTATT
AATTTCGCGGGATCGAGATCTCGATCCTCTACGCCGGACGCATCGTGGCCGGCATCACCGGCGCCACAGG
TGCGGTTGCTGGCGCCTATATCGCCGACATCACCGATGGGGAAGATCGGGCTCGCCACTTCGGGCTCATG
AGCGCTTGTTTCGGCGTGGGTATGGTGGCAGGCCCCGTGGCCGGGGGACTGTTGGGCGCCATCTCCTTGC
ATGCACCATTCCTTGCGGCGGCGGTGCTCAACGGCCTCAACCTACTACTGGGCTGCTTCCTAATGCAGGA
GTCGCATAAGGGAGAGCGTCGAGATCCCGGACACCATCGAATGGCGCAAAACCTTTCGCGGTATGGCATG
ATAGCGCCCGGAAGAGAGTCAATTCAGGGTGGTGAATGTGAAACCAGTAACGTTATACGATGTCGCAGAG
TATGCCGGTGTCTCTTATCAGACCGTTTCCCGCGTGGTGAACCAGGCCAGCCACGTTTCTGCGAAAACGC
GGGAAAAAGTGGAAGCGGCGATGGCGGAGCTGAATTACATTCCCAACCGCGTGGCACAACAACTGGCGGG
CAAACAGTCGTTGCTGATTGGCGTTGCCACCTCCAGTCTGGCCCTGCACGCGCCGTCGCAAATTGTCGCG
GCGATTAAATCTCGCGCCGATCAACTGGGTGCCAGCGTGGTGGTGTCGATGGTAGAACGAAGCGGCGTCG
AAGCCTGTAAAGCGGCGGTGCACAATCTTCTCGCGCAACGCGTCAGTGGGCTGATCATTAACTATCCGCT
GGATGACCAGGATGCCATTGCTGTGGAAGCTGCCTGCACTAATGTTCCGGCGTTATTTCTTGATGTCTCT
GACCAGACACCCATCAACAGTATTATTTTCTCCCATGAAGACGGTACGCGACTGGGCGTGGAGCATCTGG
TCGCATTGGGTCACCAGCAAATCGCGCTGTTAGCGGGCCCATTAAGTTCTGTCTCGGCGCGTCTGCGTCT
GGCTGGCTGGCATAAATATCTCACTCGCAATCAAATTCAGCCGATAGCGGAACGGGAAGGCGACTGGAGT
GCCATGTCCGGTTTTCAACAAACCATGCAAATGCTGAATGAGGGCATCGTTCCCACTGCGATGCTGGTTG
CCAACGATCAGATGGCGCTGGGCGCAATGCGCGCCATTACCGAGTCCGGGCTGCGCGTTGGTGCGGATAT
CTCGGTAGTGGGATACGACGATACCGAAGACAGCTCATGTTATATCCCGCCGTTAACCACCATCAAACAG
GATTTTCGCCTGCTGGGGCAAACCAGCGTGGACCGCTTGCTGCAACTCTCTCAGGGCCAGGCGGTGAAGG
GCAATCAGCTGTTGCCCGTCTCACTGGTGAAAAGAAAAACCACCCTGGCGCCCAATACGCAAACCGCCTC
TCCCCGCGCGTTGGCCGATTCATTAATGCAGCTGGCACGACAGGTTTCCCGACTGGAAAGCGGGCAGTGA
GCGCAACGCAATTAATGTAAGTTAGCTCACTCATTAGGCACCGGGATCTCGACCGATGCCCTTGAGAGCC
TTCAACCCAGTCAGCTCCTTCCGGTGGGCGCGGGGCATGACTATCGTCGCCGCACTTATGACTGTCTTCT
TTATCATGCAACTCGTAGGACAGGTGCCGGCAGCGCTCTGGGTCATTTTCGGCGAGGACCGCTTTCGCTG
GAGCGCGACGATGATCGGCCTGTCGCTTGCGGTATTCGGAATCTTGCACGCCCTCGCTCAAGCCTTCGTC
ACTGGTCCCGCCACCAAACGTTTCGGCGAGAAGCAGGCCATTATCGCCGGCATGGCGGCCCCACGGGTGC
GCATGATCGTGCTCCTGTCGTTGAGGACCCGGCTAGGCTGGCGGGGTTGCCTTACTGGTTAGCAGAATGA
ATCACCGATACGCGAGCGAACGTGAAGCGACTGCTGCTGCAAAACGTCTGCGACCTGAGCAACAACATGA
ATGGTCTTCGGTTTCCGTGTTTCGTAAAGTCTGGAAACGCGGAAGTCAGCGCCCTGCACCATTATGTTCC
GGATCTGCATCGCAGGATGCTGCTGGCTACCCTGTGGAACACCTACATCTGTATTAACGAAGCGCTGGCA
TTGACCCTGAGTGATTTTTCTCTGGTCCCGCCGCATCCATACCGCCAGTTGTTTACCCTCACAACGTTCC
AGTAACCGGGCATGTTCATCATCAGTAACCCGTATCGTGAGCATCCTCTCTCGTTTCATCGGTATCATTA
CCCCCATGAACAGAAATCCCCCTTACACGGAGGCATCAGTGACCAAACAGGAAAAAACCGCCCTTAACAT
GGCCCGCTTTATCAGAAGCCAGACATTAACGCTTCTGGAGAAACTCAACGAGCTGGACGCGGATGAACAG
GCAGACATCTGTGAATCGCTTCACGACCACGCTGATGAGCTTTACCGCAGCTGCCTCGCGCGTTTCGGTG
ATGACGGTGAAAACCTCTGACACATGCAGCTCCCGGAGACGGTCACAGCTTGTCTGTAAGCGGATGCCGG
GAGCAGACAAGCCCGTCAGGGCGCGTCAGCGGGTGTTGGCGGGTGTCGGGGCGCAGCCATGACCCAGTCA
CGTAGCGATAGCGGAGTGTATACTGGCTTAACTATGCGGCATCAGAGCAGATTGTACTGAGAGTGCACCA
TTGCGGTGTGAAATACCGCACAGATGCGTAAGGAGAAAATACCGCATCAGGCGCTCTTCCGCTTCCTCGC
TCACTGACTCGCTGCGCTCGGTCGTTCGGCTGCGGCGAGCGGTATCAGCTCACTCAAAGGCGGTAATACG
GTTATCCACAGAATCAGGGGATAACGCAGGAAAGAACATGTGAGCAAAAGGCCAGCAAAAGGCCAGGAAC
CGTAAAAAGGCCGCGTTGCTGGCGTTTTTCCATAGGCTCCGCCCCCCTGACGAGCATCACAAAAATCGAC
GCTCAAGTCAGAGGTGGCGAAACCCGACAGGACTATAAAGATACCAGGCGTTTCCCCCTGGAAGCTCCCT
CGTGCGCTCTCCTGTTCCGACCCTGCCGCTTACCGGATACCTGTCCGCCTTTCTCCCTTCGGGAAGCGTG
GCGCTTTCTCATAGCTCACGCTGTAGGTATCTCAGTTCGGTGTAGGTCGTTCGCTCCAAGCTGGGCTGTG
TGCACGAACCCCCCGTTCAGCCCGACCGCTGCGCCTTATCCGGTAACTATCGTCTTGAGTCCAACCCGGT
AAGACACGACTTATCGCCACTGGCAGCAGCCACTGGTAACAGGATTAGCAGAGCGAGGTATGTAGGCGGT
GCTACAGAGTTCTTGAAGTGGTGGCCTAACTACGGCTACACTAGAAGGACAGTATTTGGTATCTGCGCTC
TGCTGAAGCCAGTTACCTTCGGAAAAAGAGTTGGTAGCTCTTGATCCGGCAAACAAACCACCGCTGGTAG
CGGTGGTTTTTTTGTTTGCAAGCAGCAGATTACGCGCAGAAAAAAAGGATCTCAAGAAGATCCTTTGATC
TTTTCTACGGGGTCTGACGCTCAGTGGAACGAAAACTCACGTTAAGGGATTTTGGTCATGAGATTATCAA
AAAGGATCTTCACCTAGATCCTTTTAAATTAAAAATGAAGTTTTAAATCAATCTAAAGTATATATGAGTA
AACTTGGTCTGACAGTTACCAATGCTTAATCAGTGAGGCACCTATCTCAGCGATCTGTCTATTTCGTTCA
TCCATAGTTGCCTGACTCCCCGTCGTGTAGATAACTACGATACGGGAGGGCTTACCATCTGGCCCCAGTG
CTGCAATGATACCGCGAGACCCACGCTCACCGGCTCCAGATTTATCAGCAATAAACCAGCCAGCCGGAAG
GGCCGAGCGCAGAAGTGGTCCTGCAACTTTATCCGCCTCCATCCAGTCTATTAATTGTTGCCGGGAAGCT
AGAGTAAGTAGTTCGCCAGTTAATAGTTTGCGCAACGTTGTTGCCATTGCTGCAGGCATCGTGGTGTCAC
GCTCGTCGTTTGGTATGGCTTCATTCAGCTCCGGTTCCCAACGATCAAGGCGAGTTACATGATCCCCCAT
GTTGTGCAAAAAAGCGGTTAGCTCCTTCGGTCCTCCGATCGTTGTCAGAAGTAAGTTGGCCGCAGTGTTA
TCACTCATGGTTATGGCAGCACTGCATAATTCTCTTACTGTCATGCCATCCGTAAGATGCTTTTCTGTGA
CTGGTGAGTACTCAACCAAGTCATTCTGAGAATAGTGTATGCGGCGACCGAGTTGCTCTTGCCCGGCGTC
AATACGGGATAATACCGCGCCACATAGCAGAACTTTAAAAGTGCTCATCATTGGAAAACGTTCTTCGGGG
CGAAAACTCTCAAGGATCTTACCGCTGTTGAGATCCAGTTCGATGTAACCCACTCGTGCACCCAACTGAT
CTTCAGCATCTTTTACTTTCACCAGCGTTTCTGGGTGAGCAAAAACAGGAAGGCAAAATGCCGCAAAAAA
GGGAATAAGGGCGACACGGAAATGTTGAATACTCATACTCTTCCTTTTTCAATATTATTGAAGCATTTAT
CAGGGTTATTGTCTCATGAGCGGATACATATTTGAATGTATTTAGAAAAATAAACAAATAGGGGTTCCGC
GCACATTTCCCCGAAAAGTGCCACCTAAATTGTAAGCGTTAATATTTTGTTAAAATTCGCGTTAAATTTT
TGTTAAATCAGCTCATTTTTTAACCAATAGGCCGAAATCGGCAAAATCCCTTATAAATCAAAAGAATAGA
CCGAGATAGGGT
[37 nt withheld, positions 5543-5579]
AAAGAACGTGGACTCCAACGTCAAAGG
[49 nt withheld, positions 5607-5655]
T
[91 nt withheld, positions 5657-5747]
G
[124 nt withheld, positions 5749-5872]
CCCATTCGCCA
