>Addgene plasmid #110542 | pET22b-ecDHFR-dCys-L54C | depositor partial sequence | sequence record 208335 | T7 forward primer
AATTTTGTTTAACTTTAAGAAGGAGATATACATATGATCAGTCTGATTGCGGCGCTAGCGGTAGATCGCG
TTATCGGCATGGAAAACGCCATGCCATGGAACCTGCCTGCCGATCTCGCCTGGTTTAAACGCAACACCTT
AAATAAACCCGTGATTATGGGGCGCCATACCTGGGAATCAATCGGTAGGCCTTGCCCCGGCCGCAAAAAT
ATTATCCTCAGCAGTCAACCCGGGACCGATGATCGGGTTACCTGGGTTAAATCGGTCGACGAAGCCATCG
CGGCGGCTGGTGACGTACCAGAAATCATGGTGATTGGCGGCGGACGCGTTTATGAACAGTTCTTGCCAAA
AGCGCAAAAACTGTATCTGACGCATATCGATGCAGAAGTGGAAGGCGACACCCATTTTCCGGATTACGAG
CCGGATGACTGGGAATCGGTATTCAGCGAATTCCACGATGCTGATGCGCAGAACTCGCATAGCTATAGTT
TCGAAATCCTCGAGCGTCGTTAAGGATCCGAATTCGAGCTCCGTCGACAAGCTTGCGGCCGCACTCGAGC
ACCACCACCACCACCACTGAGATCCGGCTGCTAACAAAGCCCGAAAGGAAGCTGAGTTGGCTGCTGCCAC
CGCTGAGCAATAACTAGCATAACCCCTTGGGGCCTCTAAACGGGTCTTGAGGGGTTTTTTGCTGAAAGGA
GGAACTATATCCGGATTGGCGAATGGG
[124 nt withheld, positions 728-851]
CGCCGGCT
